>Addgene plasmid #114023 | pcDNA5-puro-eGFP-HEC1-9A | addgene full sequence | sequence record 221015 | Addgene NGS Result
TTTGCGCTGCTTCGCGATGTACGGGCCAGATATACGCGTTGACATTGATTATTGACTAGTTATTAATAGT
AATCAATTACGGGGTCATTAGTTCATAGCCCATATATGGAGTTCCGCGTTACATAACTTACGGTAAATGG
CCCGCCTGGCTGACCGCCCAACGACCCCCGCCCATTGACGTCAATAATGACGTATGTTCCCATAGTAACG
CCAATAGGGACTTTCCATTGACGTCAATGGGTGGAGTATTTACGGTAAACTGCCCACTTGGCAGTACATC
AAGTGTATCATATGCCAAGTACGCCCCCTATTGACGTCAATGACGGTAAATGGCCCGCCTGGCATTATGC
CCAGTACATGACCTTATGGGACTTTCCTACTTGGCAGTACATCTACGTATTAGTCATCGCTATTACCATG
GTGATGCGGTTTTGGCAGTACATCAATGGGCGTGGATAGCGGTTTGACTCACGGGGATTTCCAAGTCTCC
ACCCCATTGACGTCAATGGGAGTTTGTTTTGGCACCAAAATCAACGGGACTTTCCAAAATGTCGTAACAA
CTCCGCCCCATTGACGCAAATGGGCGGTAGGCGTGTACGGTGGGAGGTCTATATAAGCAGAGCTCTCCCT
ATCAGTGATAGAGATCTCCCTATCAGTGATAGAGATCGTCGACGAGCTCGTTTAGTGAACCGTCAGATCG
CCTGGAGACGCCATCCACGCTGTTTTGACCTCCATAGAAGACACCGGGACCGATCCAGCCTCCGGACTCT
AGCGTTTAAACTTAAGCTTGGTACCGAGCTCGGATCCACTAGTCCAGTGTGGTGGAATTCTGCAGATATC
CAGCACAGTGGCGGCCGCTCGAGTCTAGCGCTACCGGTCGCCACCATGGTGAGCAAGGGCGAGGAGCTGT
TCACCGGGGTGGTGCCCATCCTGGTCGAGCTGGACGGCGACGTAAACGGCCACAAGTTCAGCGTGTCCGG
CGAGGGCGAGGGCGATGCCACCTACGGCAAGCTGACCCTGAAGTTCATCTGCACCACCGGCAAGCTGCCC
GTGCCCTGGCCCACCCTCGTGACCACCCTGACCTACGGCGTGCAGTGCTTCAGCCGCTACCCCGACCACA
TGAAGCAGCACGACTTCTTCAAGTCCGCCATGCCCGAAGGCTACGTCCAGGAGCGCACCATCTTCTTCAA
GGACGACGGCAACTACAAGACCCGCGCCGAGGTGAAGTTCGAGGGCGACACCCTGGTGAACCGCATCGAG
CTGAAGGGCATCGACTTCAAGGAGGACGGCAACATCCTGGGGCACAAGCTGGAGTACAACTACAACAGCC
ACAACGTCTATATCATGGCCGACAAGCAGAAGAACGGCATCAAGGTGAACTTCAAGATCCGCCACAACAT
CGAGGACGGCAGCGTGCAGCTCGCCGACCACTACCAGCAGAACACCCCCATCGGCGACGGCCCCGTGCTG
CTGCCCGACAACCACTACCTGAGCACCCAGTCCGCCCTGAGCAAAGACCCCAACGAGAAGCGCGATCACA
TGGTCCTGCTGGAGTTCGTGACCGCCGCCGGGATCACTCTCGGCATGGACGAGCTGTACAAGTCCGGACT
CAGATCCATGAAGCGCGCTGCAGTTTCCGCCGGTGGTGCTGGCCGCCTCGCCATGCAGGAGTTAAGATCC
CAGGATGTAAATAAACAAGGCCTCTATACCCCTCAAACCAAAGAGAAACCAACCTTTGGAAAGTTGGCTA
TAAACAAACCGGCATCTGAAAGAAAAGTCGCGCTATTTGGCAAAAGAACTGCTGGACATGGATCCCGGAA
TGCTCAACTTGGTATATTTTCCAGTTCTGAGAAAATCAAGGACCCGAGACCACTTAACGACAAAGCATTC
ATTCAGCAGTGTATTCGACAACTCTGTGAGTTTCTTACAGAAAATGGTTATGCACATAATGTGTCCATGA
AATCTCTACAAGCTCCCTCTGTTAAAGACTTCCTGAAGATCTTCACATTTCTTTATGGCTTCCTGTGCCC
CTCATACGAACTTCCTGACACAAAGTTTGAAGAAGAGGTTCCAAGAATCTTTAAAGACCTTGGGTATCCT
TTTGCACTATCCAAAAGCTCCATGTACACAGTGGGGGCTCCTCATACATGGCCTCACATTGTGGCAGCCT
TAGTTTGGCTAATAGACTGCATCAAGATACATACTGCCATGAAAGAAAGCTCACCTTTATTTGATGATGG
GCAGCCTTGGGGAGAAGAAACTGAAGATGGAATTATGCATAATAAGTTGTTTTTGGACTACACCATAAAA
TGCTATGAGAGTTTTATGAGTGGTGCCGACAGCTTTGATGAGATGAATGCAGAGCTGCAGTCAAAACTGA
AGGATTTATTTAATGTGGATGCTTTTAAGCTGGAATCATTAGAAGCAAAAAACAGAGCATTGAATGAACA
GATTGCAAGATTGGAACAAGAAAGAGAAAAAGAACCGAATCGTCTAGAGTCGTTGAGAAAACTGAAGGCT
TCCTTACAAGGAGATGTTCAAAAGTATCAGGCATACATGAGCAATTTGGAGTCTCATTCAGCCATTCTTG
ACCAGAAATTAAATGGTCTCAATGAGGAAATTGCTAGAGTAGAACTAGAATGTGAAACAATAAAACAGGA
GAACACTCGACTACAGAATATCATTGACAACCAGAAGTACTCAGTTGCAGACATTGAGCGAATAAATCAT
GAAAGAAATGAATTGCAGCAGACTATTAATAAATTAACCAAGGACCTGGAAGCTGAACAACAGAAGTTGT
GGAATGAGGAGTTAAAATATGCCAGAGGCAAAGAAGCGATTGAAACACAATTAGCAGAGTATCACAAATT
GGCTAGAAAATTAAAACTTATTCCTAAAGGTGCTGAGAATTCCAAAGGTTATGACTTTGAAATTAAGTTT
AATCCCGAGGCTGGTGCCAACTGCCTTGTCAAATACAGGGCTCAAGTTTATGTACCTCTTAAGGAACTCC
TGAATGAAACTGAAGAAGAAATTAATAAAGCCCTAAATAAAAAAATGGGTTTGGAGGATACTTTAGAACA
ATTGAATGCAATGATAACAGAAAGCAAGAGAAGTGTGAGAACTCTGAAAGAAGAAGTTCAAAAATTGGAT
GATCTTTACCAACAAAAAATTAAGGAAGCAGAGGAAGAGGATGAAAAATGTGCCAGTGAGCTTGAGTCCT
TGGAGAAACACAAGCACCTGCTAGAAAGTACTGTTAACCAGGGGCTCAGTGAAGCTATGAATGAATTAGA
TGCTGTTCAGCGGGAATACCAACTAGTTGTGCAAACCACGACTGAAGAAAGACGAAAAGTGGGAAATAAC
TTGCAACGTCTGTTAGAGATGGTTGCTACACATGTTGGGTCTGTAGAGAAACATCTTGAGGAGCAGATTG
CTAAAGTTGATAGAGAATATGAAGAATGCATGTCAGAAGATCTCTCGGAAAATATTAAAGAGATTAGAGA
TAAGTATGAGAAGAAAGCTACTCTAATTAAGTCTTCTGAAGAATGACTCGACGGTACCGCGGGCCCGTTT
AAACCCGCTGATCAGCCTCGACTGTGCCTTCTAGTTGCCAGCCATCTGTTGTTTGCCCCTCCCCCGTGCC
TTCCTTGACCCTGGAAGGTGCCACTCCCACTGTCCTTTCCTAATAAAATGAGGAAATTGCATCGCATTGT
CTGAGTAGGTGTCATTCTATTCTGGGGGGTGGGGTGGGGCAGGACAGCAAGGGGGAGGATTGGGAAGACA
ATAGCAGGCATGCTGGGGATGCGGTGGGCTCTATGGCTTCTGAGGCGGAAAGAACCAGCTGGGGCTCTAG
GGGGTATCCCC
[124 nt withheld, positions 3862-3985]
C
[91 nt withheld, positions 3987-4077]
AGGGTGATGGTTCACGTACCTAGAAGTTCCTATTCCGAAGTTCCTATTCTCTAGAAAGTATAGGAACTTC
CTTGGCCAAAAAGCCTGAACTCACCGCGACGTGCTGGCGCGCCACCGAGTACAAGCCCACGGTGCGCCTC
GCCACCCGCGACGACGTCCCCCGGGCCGTACGCACCCTCGCCGCCGCGTTCGCCGACTACCCCGCCACGC
GCCACACCGTCGACCCGGACCGCCACATCGAGCGGGTCACCGAGCTGCAAGAACTCTTCCTCACGCGCGT
CGGGCTCGACATCGGCAAGGTGTGGGTCGCGGACGACGGCGCCGCGGTGGCGGTCTGGACCACGCCGGAG
AGCGTCGAAGCGGGGGCGGTGTTCGCCGAGATCGGCCCGCGCATGGCCGAGTTGAGCGGTTCCCGGCTGG
CCGCGCAGCAACAGATGGAAGGCCTCCTGGCGCCGCACCGGCCCAAGGAGCCCGCGTGGTTCCTGGCCAC
CGTCGGCGTCTCGCCCGACCACCAGGGCAAGGGTCTGGGCAGCGCCGTCGTGCTCCCCGGAGTGGAGGCG
GCCGAGCGCGCCGGGGTGCCCGCCTTCCTGGAGACCTCCGCGCCCCGCAACCTCCCCTTCTACGAGCGGC
TCGGCTTCACCGTCACCGCCGACGTCGAGGTGCCCGAAGGACCGCGCACCTGGTGCATGACCCGCAAGCC
CGGTGCCTGACCTAGGCACGTACTACGAGATTTCGATTCCACCGCCGCCTTCTATGAAAGGTTGGGCTTC
GGAATCGTTTTCCGGGACGCCGGCTGGATGATCCTCCAGCGCGGGGATCTCATGCTGGAGTTCTTCGCCC
ACCCCAACTTGTTTATTGCAGCTTAAATGGTTACAAATAAAGCAATAGCATCACAAATTTCACAAATAAA
GCATTTTTTTCACTGCATTCTAGTTGTGGTTTGTCCAAACTCATCAATGTATCTTATCATGTCTGTATAC
CGTCGACCTCTAGCTAGAGCTTGGCGTAATCATGGTCATAGCTGTTTCCTGTGTGAAATTGTTATCCGCT
CACAATTCCACACAACATACGAGCCGGAAGCATAAAGTGTAAAGCCTGGGGTGCCTAATGAGTGAGCTAA
CTCACATTAATTGCGTTGCGCTCACTGCCCGCTTTCCAGTCGGGAAACCTGTCGTGCCAGCTGCATTAAT
GAATCGGCCAACGCGCGGGGAGAGGCGGTTTGCGTATTGGGCGCTCTTCCGCTTCCTCGCTCACTGACTC
GCTGCGCTCGGTCGTTCGGCTGCGGCGAGCGGTATCAGCTCACTCAAAGGCGGTAATACGGTTATCCACA
GAATCAGGGGATAACGCAGGAAAGAACATGTGAGCAAAAGGCCAGCAAAAGGCCAGGAACCGTAAAAAGG
CCGCGTTGCTGGCGTTTTTCCATAGGCTCCGCCCCCCTGACGAGCATCACAAAAATCGACGCTCAAGTCA
GAGGTGGCGAAACCCGACAGGACTATAAAGATACCAGGCGTTTCCCCCTGGAAGCTCCCTCGTGCGCTCT
CCTGTTCCGACCCTGCCGCTTACCGGATACCTGTCCGCCTTTCTCCCTTCGGGAAGCGTGGCGCTTTCTC
ATAGCTCACGCTGTAGGTATCTCAGTTCGGTGTAGGTCGTTCGCTCCAAGCTGGGCTGTGTGCACGAACC
CCCCGTTCAGCCCGACCGCTGCGCCTTATCCGGTAACTATCGTCTTGAGTCCAACCCGGTAAGACACGAC
TTATCGCCACTGGCAGCAGCCACTGGTAACAGGATTAGCAGAGCGAGGTATGTAGGCGGTGCTACAGAGT
TCTTGAAGTGGTGGCCTAACTACGGCTACACTAGAAGAACAGTATTTGGTATCTGCGCTCTGCTGAAGCC
AGTTACCTTCGGAAAAAGAGTTGGTAGCTCTTGATCCGGCAAACAAACCACCGCTGGTAGCGGTGGTTTT
TTTGTTTGCAAGCAGCAGATTACGCGCAGAAAAAAAGGATCTCAAGAAGATCCTTTGATCTTTTCTACGG
GGTCTGACGCTCAGTGGAACGAAAACTCACGTTAAGGGATTTTGGTCATGAGATTATCAAAAAGGATCTT
CACCTAGATCCTTTTAAATTAAAAATGAAGTTTTAAATCAATCTAAAGTATATATGAGTAAACTTGGTCT
GACAGTTACCAATGCTTAATCAGTGAGGCACCTATCTCAGCGATCTGTCTATTTCGTTCATCCATAGTTG
CCTGACTCCCCGTCGTGTAGATAACTACGATACGGGAGGGCTTACCATCTGGCCCCAGTGCTGCAATGAT
ACCGCGAGACCCACGCTCACCGGCTCCAGATTTATCAGCAATAAACCAGCCAGCCGGAAGGGCCGAGCGC
AGAAGTGGTCCTGCAACTTTATCCGCCTCCATCCAGTCTATTAATTGTTGCCGGGAAGCTAGAGTAAGTA
GTTCGCCAGTTAATAGTTTGCGCAACGTTGTTGCCATTGCTACAGGCATCGTGGTGTCACGCTCGTCGTT
TGGTATGGCTTCATTCAGCTCCGGTTCCCAACGATCAAGGCGAGTTACATGATCCCCCATGTTGTGCAAA
AAAGCGGTTAGCTCCTTCGGTCCTCCGATCGTTGTCAGAAGTAAGTTGGCCGCAGTGTTATCACTCATGG
TTATGGCAGCACTGCATAATTCTCTTACTGTCATGCCATCCGTAAGATGCTTTTCTGTGACTGGTGAGTA
CTCAACCAAGTCATTCTGAGAATAGTGTATGCGGCGACCGAGTTGCTCTTGCCCGGCGTCAATACGGGAT
AATACCGCGCCACATAGCAGAACTTTAAAAGTGCTCATCATTGGAAAACGTTCTTCGGGGCGAAAACTCT
CAAGGATCTTACCGCTGTTGAGATCCAGTTCGATGTAACCCACTCGTGCACCCAACTGATCTTCAGCATC
TTTTACTTTCACCAGCGTTTCTGGGTGAGCAAAAACAGGAAGGCAAAATGCCGCAAAAAAGGGAATAAGG
GCGACACGGAAATGTTGAATACTCATACTCTTCCTTTTTCAATATTATTGAAGCATTTATCAGGGTTATT
GTCTCATGAGCGGATACATATTTGAATGTATTTAGAAAAATAAACAAATAGGGGTTCCGCGCACATTTCC
CCGAAAAGTGCCACCTGACGTCGACGGATCGGGAGATCTCCCGATCCCCTATGGTGCACTCTCAGTACAA
TCTGCTCTGATGCCGCATAGTTAAGCCAGTATCTGCTCCCTGCTTGTGTGTTGGAGGTCGCTGAGTAGTG
CGCGAGCAAAATTTAAGCTACAACAAGGCAAGGCTTGACCGACAATTGCATGAAGAATCTGCTTAGGGTT
AGGCGT
Features (pLannotate 1.2.2; 23 found; start..end, strand, type, name):
     41..420     +  enhancer       CMV enhancer: human cytomegalovirus immediate early enhancer
    421..624     +  promoter       CMV promoter: human cytomegalovirus (CMV) immediate early promoter
    626..645     +  promoter       PLtetO-1 promoter (fragment): modified phage lambda PL promoter with tet operator sites (Lutz and Bujard, 1997)
    647..666     +  promoter       PLtetO-1 promoter (fragment): modified phage lambda PL promoter with tet operator sites (Lutz and Bujard, 1997)
    674..707     +  promoter       TRE3GV promoter (fragment): 3rd-generation Tet-responsive promoter that can be activated by binding of Tet-On® 3G, optimized for retroviral and lentiviral vectors
    886..1602    +  CDS            EGFP: EGFP is a basic (constitutively fluorescent) green fluorescent protein published in 1996, derived from Aequorea victoria. It is reported to be a rapidly-maturing weak dimer with moderate acid sensitivity.
   1618..3543    +  CDS            NDC80: NDC80_HUMAN - Also known as HEC, HEC1, KNTC2. Experimental evidence at protein level: Swiss-Prot protein existence level 1. Acts as a component of the essential kinetochore-associated NDC80 complex, which is required for chromosome segregation and spindle checkpoint activity (PubMed:9315664, PubMed:12351790, PubMed:14654001, PubMed:14699129, PubMed:15062103, PubMed:15235793, PubMed:15239953, PubMed:15548592, PubMed:16732327). Required for kinetochore integrity and the organization of stable microtubule binding sites in the outer plate of the kinetochore (PubMed:15548592). The NDC80 complex syn
   3548..3567    +  misc_feature   MCS (fragment): multiple cloning site
   3592..3816    +  polyA_signal   bGH poly(A) signal: bovine growth hormone polyadenylation signal
   3820..3841    +  promoter       SV40 promoter (fragment): SV40 enhancer and early promoter
   3862..4095    +  rep_origin     f1 ori (fragment) (sequence partly withheld): f1 bacteriophage origin of replication; arrow indicates direction of (+) strand synthesis
   4100..4147    +  protein_bind   FRT: FLP-mediated recombination occurs in the 8-bp core sequence TCTAGAAA (Turan and Bode, 2011). FLP recombinase from the Saccharomyces cerevisiae 2μ plasmid
   4191..4787    +  CDS            PuroR: puromycin N-acetyltransferase; pac from Streptomyces alboniger; confers resistance to puromycin
   4803..4928    +  CDS            ble (fragment): BLE_KLEPN - Experimental evidence at protein level: Swiss-Prot protein existence level 1. Binding protein with a strong affinity to the bleomycin family of antibiotics. Binds to CL990; an antimitotic-antibiotic compound. From Klebsiella pneumoniae.
   4923..5052    +  polyA_signal   SV40 poly(A) signal: SV40 polyadenylation signal
   5116..5132    -  protein_bind   lac operator: The lac repressor binds to the lac operator to inhibit transcription in E. coli. This inhibition can be relieved by adding lactose or isopropyl-β-D-thiogalactopyranoside (IPTG). lac repressor encoded by lacI
   5140..5170    -  promoter       lac promoter: promoter for the E. coli lac operon
   5185..5206    -  protein_bind   CAP binding site: CAP binding activates transcription in the presence of cAMP. E. coli catabolite activator protein
   5219..5311    -  CDS            lacI (fragment): lac repressor; lacI; The lac repressor binds to the lac operator to inhibit transcription in E. coli. This inhibition can be relieved by adding lactose or isopropyl-β-D-thiogalactopyranoside (IPTG).
   5494..6082    -  rep_origin     ori: high-copy-number ColE1/pMB1/pBR322/pUC origin of replication
   6253..7113    -  CDS            AmpR: β-lactamase; bla; confers resistance to ampicillin, carbenicillin, and related antibiotics
   7114..7218    -  promoter       AmpR promoter: bla
   7277..7329    -  misc_feature   bom (fragment): basis of mobility region from pBR322
