[The description below was written by a language model from this plasmid's Addgene catalogue record and pLannotate feature annotations shown in this document.]
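Description:
pcDNA5-puro-eGFP-HEC1-9A is a mammalian expression plasmid of about 7.4 kb built on a pcDNA5/FRT/TO backbone whose selectable marker is puromycin resistance. It is designed for site-specific integration and tetracycline-inducible expression in Flp-In T-REx cell lines. In bacteria it is maintained through a high-copy ColE1/pUC-type origin and an ampicillin resistance gene (β-lactamase) with its own promoter. The feature table also picks up backbone remnants such as a partial f1 origin, lac promoter/operator elements and short fragments of lacI, ble and bom.

The expression cassette uses the CMV immediate early enhancer and promoter followed by two short tet operator matches (annotated as PLtetO-1 fragments). This is the CMV/TetO2 arrangement, in which Tet repressor supplied by the host line holds transcription off until tetracycline or doxycycline is added. Downstream, EGFP is placed N-terminal to the human NDC80 (HEC1) coding sequence, and the cassette ends in the bGH polyadenylation signal. The insert carries the "9A" mutation; the record does not spell out which residues are changed.

An FRT site lies directly upstream of the puromycin N-acetyltransferase gene, with no complete promoter annotated in front of it, and the gene is followed by an SV40 poly(A) signal. In Flp-In systems, FLP-mediated recombination into the genomic FRT site places such a marker under a resident promoter, so drug resistance reports correct integration.

NDC80 is a core component of the outer kinetochore complex that binds microtubules. The construct serves to generate isogenic stable lines with inducible, fluorescently trackable HEC1-9A, which the associated work applied to studying kinetochore–microtubule attachment and the spindle assembly checkpoint.
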