Addgene plasmid #114023: pcDNA5-puro-eGFP-HEC1-9A
Purpose: Inducible expression of eGFP-tagged HEC1-9A in FLPin Trex cell lines
Depositing lab: Geert Kops. Depositing organization: Hubrecht Institute. Publication: Kinetochore-microtubule attachment is sufficient to satisfy the human spindle assembly checkpoint. Etemad B, Kuijt TE, Kops GJ. Nat Commun. 2015 Dec 1;6:8987. doi: 10.1038/ncomms9987. PubMed 26621779.
Backbone
  Vector backbone: pcDNA5/FRT/TO - puromycin
  Vector type: Mammalian Expression
  Selectable markers: Puromycin
Growth in bacteria
  Bacterial resistance: Ampicillin, 100 μg/mL
  Growth temperature: 37°C
  Growth strain: DH5alpha
  Copy number: High Copy
Gene/Insert
  Gene/Insert name: eGFP-HEC1 - 9A (NDC80)
  Species: H. sapiens (human)
  Mutation: Hec1 - 9A
  Entrez Gene: NDC80 (a.k.a. HEC, HEC1, HsHec1, KNTC2, TID3, hsNDC80)
  Cloning method: Restriction Enzyme; 5′ cloning site Unknown (unknown if destroyed); 3′ cloning site Unknown (unknown if destroyed)
Terms and licenses: Academic/Nonprofit Terms; Industry Terms: Not Available to Industry
How to cite: pcDNA5-puro-eGFP-HEC1-9A was a gift from Geert Kops (Addgene plasmid # 114023 ; http://n2t.net/addgene:114023 ; RRID:Addgene_114023)
